>Addgene plasmid #233196 | pMXs-ILN (with mNgn2x3HA) | addgene full sequence | sequence record 463002 | Addgene NGS Result
TCGGCGACACAGTGTGGGTCCGCCGACACCAGACTAAGAACCTAGAACCTCGCTGGAAAGGACCTTACAC
AGTCCTGCTGACCACCCCCACCGCCCTCAAAGTAGACGGCATCGCAGCTTGGATACACGCCGCCCACGTG
AAGGCTGCCGACCCCGGGGGTGGACCATCCTCTAGACTGCCGGATCTAGCTAGTTAATCGACGGTATCGA
TAAGCTATCAAACAAGTTTGTACAAAAAAGCAGGCTCCACCATGGGAACCAATTCAGTCGACTGGATCCG
GTACTACTGCCACCATGGGAGACATGGGCGATCCACCAAAAAAAAAACGTCTGATTTCCCTGTGTGTTGG
TTGCGGCAATCAAATTCACGACCAGTATATTCTGAGGGTTTCTCCGGATTTGGAGTGGCATGCAGCATGT
TTGAAATGTGCGGAGTGTAATCAGTATTTGGACGAAAGCTGTACGTGCTTTGTTAGGGATGGGAAAACCT
ACTGTAAAAGAGATTATATCAGGTTGTACGGGATCAAATGCGCCAAGTGCAGCATAGGCTTCAGCAAGAA
CGACTTCGTGATGCGCGCCCGCTCTAAGGTGTACCACATCGAGTGTTTCCGCTGTGTAGCCTGCAGCCGA
CAGCTCATCCCGGGAGACGAATTCGCCCTGCGGGAGGATGGGCTTTTCTGCCGTGCAGACCACGATGTGG
TGGAGAGAGCCAGCCTGGGAGCTGGAGATCCTCTCAGTCCCTTGCATCCAGCGCGGCCTCTGCAAATGGC
AGCCGAACCCATCTCGGCTAGGCAGCCAGCTCTGCGGCCGCACGTCCACAAGCAGCCGGAGAAGACCACC
CGAGTGCGGACTGTGCTCAACGAGAAGCAGCTGCACACCTTGCGGACCTGCTATGCCGCCAACCCTCGGC
CAGATGCGCTCATGAAGGAGCAACTAGTGGAGATGACGGGCCTCAGTCCCAGAGTCATCCGAGTGTGGTT
TCAAAACAAGCGGTGCAAGGACAAGAAACGCAGCATCATGATGAAGCAGCTCCAGCAGCAGCAACCCAAC
GACAAAACTAATATCCAGGGGATGACAGGAACTCCCATGGTGGCTGCTAGTCCGGAGAGACATGATGGTG
GTTTACAGGCTAACCCAGTAGAGGTGCAAAGTTACCAGCCGCCCTGGAAAGTACTGAGTGACTTCGCCTT
GCAAAGCGACATAGATCAGCCTGCTTTTCAGCAACTGGTCAATTTTTCAGAAGGAGGACCAGGCTCTAAT
TCTACTGGCAGTGAAGTAGCATCGATGTCCTCGCAGCTCCCAGATACACCCAACAGCATGGTAGCCAGTC
CTATTGAGGCAGGAAGCGGAGCTACTAACTTCAGCCTGCTGAAGCAGGCTGGAGACGTGGAGGAGAACCC
TGGACCTATGCTGCTAGAAGCAGAACTCGATTGCCACCGAGAGAGGCCCGGTGCCCCTGGAGCTTCTGCC
CTCTGTACCTTCAGCAGGACTCCAGAGATCCCGATGTGTGCAGGCTGTGACCAGCACATCTTGGACCGTT
TCATCCTTAAGGCTCTGGACCGACATTGGCACAGCAAGTGTCTCAAGTGCAGTGACTGCCACGTCCCTCT
GGCTGAGCGCTGCTTCAGCCGCGGGGAGAGCGTCTACTGCAAAGACGACTTCTTTAAGCGCTTCGGGACC
AAGTGCGCCGCATGCCAGCTGGGCATCCCGCCCACGCAGGTGGTGCGCCGCGCCCAGGACTTCGTGTACC
ACCTGCATTGCTTCGCCTGCGTGGTCTGCAAGCGGCAGCTGGCCACGGGCGACGAGTTCTACCTCATGGA
AGACAGCCGGCTGGTGTGCAAGGCGGACTACGAAACAGCCAAGCAGCGAGAAGCCGAGGCCACAGCCAAG
CGGCCGCGCACCACCATCACCGCCAAGCAGCTGGAGACGCTGAAGAGCGCCTACAACACTTCGCCCAAGC
CGGCGCGCCACGTGCGCGAGCAGCTCTCCTCCGAGACTGGCCTGGACATGCGAGTGGTGCAGGTGTGGTT
CCAGAATCGCCGGGCTAAGGAAAAGAGACTGAAGAAAGACGCTGGCCGGCAGCGCTGGGGACAGTATTTC
CGCAATATGAAGCGCTCCCGCGGCAGTTCCAAGTCCGACAAGGACAGCATCCAGGAGGGACAAGACAGCG
ACGCCGAAGTCTCCTTCACTGATGAGCCGTCCATGGCTGACATGGGGCCTGCTAATGGCCTGTACAGCAG
CCTGGGAGAGCCTGCCCCTGCGTTGGGCCGGCCCGTAGGAGGCCTGGGCAGCTTTACCCTGGATCACGGA
GGCTTGACGGGTCCAGAGCAGTACCGAGAGCTACGCCCAGGCAGCCCCTATGGCATCCCCCCATCTCCTG
CAGCCCCCCAGAGCCTTCCTGGCCCCCAGCCTCTCCTCTCCAGCCTGGTATACCCAGACACCAACTTGAG
CCTTGTCCCTTCAGGGCCCCCAGGTGGACCCCCACCCATGAGGGTGCTGGCTGGAAATGGGCCCAGCTCC
GACCTGTCCACAGAGAGCAGTTCTGGCTACCCAGACTTTCCTGCTAGCCCTGCTTCCTGGCTGGATGAAG
TAGACCATGCTCAGTTCGGCAGTGGTGAGGGCAGAGGAAGTCTGCTAACATGCGGTGACGTCGAGGAGAA
TCCTGGCCCAATGTTCGTCAAATCTGAGACTCTGGAGTTGAAGGAGGAAGAGGAGGTACTGATGCTGCTG
GGCTCGGCTTCCCCGGCCTCGGCGACCCTGACCCCGATGTCCTCCAGCGCGGACGAGGAGGAGGACGAGG
AGCTGCGCCGGCCGGGCTCCGCGCGTGGGCAGCGTGGAGCGGAAGCCGGGCAGGGGGTGCAGGGCAGTCC
GGCGTCGGGTGCCGGGGGTTGCCGGCCAGGGCGGCTGCTGGGCCTGATGCACGAGTGCAAGCGTCGCCCG
TCGCGCTCACGGGCCGTCTCCCGAGGTGCCAAGACGGCGGAGACGGTGCAGCGCATCAAGAAGACCCGCA
GGCTCAAGGCCAACAACCGCGAGCGCAACCGCATGCACAACCTAAACGCCGCGCTGGACGCGCTGCGCGA
GGTGCTGCCCACCTTCCCCGAGGATGCCAAGCTCACGAAGATCGAGACGCTGCGCTTCGCCCACAATTAC
ATCTGGGCGCTCACCGAGACTCTGCGCCTGGCGGACCACTGCGCCGGCGCCGGTGGCCTCCAGGGGGCGC
TCTTCACGGAGGCGGTGCTCCTGAGCCCGGGAGCTGCGCTCGGCGCCAGCGGGGACAGCCCTTCTCCACC
TTCCTCCTGGAGCTGCACCAACAGCCCGGCGTCATCCTCCAACTCCACGTCCCCATACAGCTGCACTTTA
TCGCCCGCTAGCCCCGGGTCAGACGTGGACTACTGGCAGCCCCCACCTCCGGAGAAGCATCGTTATGCGC
CTCACCTGCCCCTCGCCAGGGACTGTATCGGGTCTGGCTCCGGATCAAGTGGTGGCAGCGGATCAGGATA
TCCATACGATGTACCAGACTATGCGGGATCGGGTTACCCCTACGACGTCCCCGACTACGCCGGCTCCGGC
TACCCCTACGACGTCCCTGATTATGCTTAGCGCTGATATCTAGACCCAGCTTTCTTGTACAAAGTGGTTC
GATAGCTTATCGATAATCAACCTCTGGATTACAAAATTTGTGAAAGATTGACTGGTATTCTTAACTATGT
TGCTCCTTTTACGCTATGTGGATACGCTGCTTTAATGCCTTTGTATCATGCTATTGCTTCCCGTATGGCT
TTCATTTTCTCCTCCTTGTATAAATCCTGGTTGCTGTCTCTTTATGAGGAGTTGTGGCCCGTTGTCAGGC
AACGTGGCGTGGTGTGCACTGTGTTTGCTGACGCAACCCCCACTGGTTGGGGCATTGCCACCACCTGTCA
GCTCCTTTCCGGGACTTTCGCTTTCCCCCTCCCTATTGCCACGGCGGAACTCATCGCCGCCTGCCTTGCC
CGCTGCTGGACAGGGGCTCGGCTGTTGGGCACTGACAATTCCGTGGTGTTGTCGGGGAAATCATCGTCCT
TTCCTTGGCTGCTCGCCTGTGTTGCCACCTGGATTCTGCGCGGGACGTCCTTCTGCTACGTCCCTTCGGC
CCTCAATCCAGCGGACCTTCCTTCCCGCGGCCTGCTGCCGGCTCTGCGGCCTCTTCCGCGTCTTCGCCTT
CGCCCTCAGACGAGTCGGATCTCCCTTTGGGCCGCCTCCCCGCATCGATACCGTCGACGATAAAATAAAA
GATTTTATTTAGTCTCCAGAAAAAGGGGGGAATGAAAGACCCCACCTGTAGGTTTGGCAAGCTAGCTTAA
GTAACGCCATTTTGCAAGGCATGGAAAAATACATAACTGAGAATAGAGAAGTTCAGATCAAGGTCAGGAA
CAGATGGAACAGCTGAATATGGGCCAAACAGGATATCTGTGGTAAGCAGTTCCTGCCCCGGCTCAGGGCC
AAGAACAGATGGAACAGCTGAATATGGGCCAAACAGGATATCTGTGGTAAGCAGTTCCTGCCCCGGCTCA
GGGCCAAGAACAGATGGTCCCCAGATGCGGTCCAGCCCTCAGCAGTTTCTAGAGAACCATCAGATGTTTC
CAGGGTGCCCCAAGGACCTGAAATGACCCTGTGCCTTATTTGAACTAACCAATCAGTTCGCTTCTCGCTT
CTGTTCGCGCGCTTCTGCTCCCCGAGCTCAATAAAAGAGCCCACAACCCCTCACTCGGGGCGCCAGTCCT
CCGATTGACTGAGTCGCCCGGGTACCCGTGTATCCAATAAACCCTCTTGCAGTTGCATCCGACTTGTGGT
CTCGCTGTTCCTTGGGAGGGTCTCCTCTGAGTGATTGACTACCCGTCAGCGGGGGTCTTTCACATGCAGC
ATGTATCAAAATTAATTTGGTTTTTTTTCTTAAGTATTTACATTAAATGGCCATAGTTGCATTAATGAAT
CGGCCAACGCGCGGGGAGAGGCGGTTTGCGTATTGGGCGCTCTTCCGCTTCCTCGCTCACTGACTCGCTG
CGCTCGGTCGTTCGGCTGCGGCGAGCGGTATCAGCTCACTCAAAGGCGGTAATACGGTTATCCACAGAAT
CAGGGGATAACGCAGGAAAGAACATGTGAGCAAAAGGCCAGCAAAAGGCCAGGAACCGTAAAAAGGCCGC
GTTGCTGGCGTTTTTCCATAGGCTCCGCCCCCCTGACGAGCATCACAAAAATCGACGCTCAAGTCAGAGG
TGGCGAAACCCGACAGGACTATAAAGATACCAGGCGTTTCCCCCTGGAAGCTCCCTCGTGCGCTCTCCTG
TTCCGACCCTGCCGCTTACCGGATACCTGTCCGCCTTTCTCCCTTCGGGAAGCGTGGCGCTTTCTCATAG
CTCACGCTGTAGGTATCTCAGTTCGGTGTAGGTCGTTCGCTCCAAGCTGGGCTGTGTGCACGAACCCCCC
GTTCAGCCCGACCGCTGCGCCTTATCCGGTAACTATCGTCTTGAGTCCAACCCGGTAAGACACGACTTAT
CGCCACTGGCAGCAGCCACTGGTAACAGGATTAGCAGAGCGAGGTATGTAGGCGGTGCTACAGAGTTCTT
GAAGTGGTGGCCTAACTACGGCTACACTAGAAGAACAGTATTTGGTATCTGCGCTCTGCTGAAGCCAGTT
ACCTTCGGAAAAAGAGTTGGTAGCTCTTGATCCGGCAAACAAACCACCGCTGGTAGCGGTGGTTTTTTTG
TTTGCAAGCAGCAGATTACGCGCAGAAAAAAAGGATCTCAAGAAGATCCTTTGATCTTTTCTACGGGGTC
TGACGCTCAGTGGAACGAAAACTCACGTTAAGGGATTTTGGTCATGAGATTATCAAAAAGGATCTTCACC
TAGATCCTTTTGCGGCCGGCCGCAAATCAATCTAAAGTATATATGAGTAAACTTGGTCTGACAGTTACCA
ATGCTTAATCAGTGAGGCACCTATCTCAGCGATCTGTCTATTTCGTTCATCCATAGTTGCCTGACTCCCC
GTCGTGTAGATAACTACGATACGGGAGGGCTTACCATCTGGCCCCAGTGCTGCAATGATACCGCGAGACC
CACGCTCACCGGCTCCAGATTTATCAGCAATAAACCAGCCAGCCGGAAGGGCCGAGCGCAGAAGTGGTCC
TGCAACTTTATCCGCCTCCATCCAGTCTATTAATTGTTGCCGGGAAGCTAGAGTAAGTAGTTCGCCAGTT
AATAGTTTGCGCAACGTTGTTGCCATTGCTACAGGCATCGTGGTGTCACGCTCGTCGTTTGGTATGGCTT
CATTCAGCTCCGGTTCCCAACGATCAAGGCGAGTTACATGATCCCCCATGTTGTGCAAAAAAGCGGTTAG
CTCCTTCGGTCCTCCGATCGTTGTCAGAAGTAAGTTGGCCGCAGTGTTATCACTCATGGTTATGGCAGCA
CTGCATAATTCTCTTACTGTCATGCCATCCGTAAGATGCTTTTCTGTGACTGGTGAGTACTCAACCAAGT
CATTCTGAGAATAGTGTATGCGGCGACCGAGTTGCTCTTGCCCGGCGTCAATACGGGATAATACCGCGCC
ACATAGCAGAACTTTAAAAGTGCTCATCATTGGAAAACGTTCTTCGGGGCGAAAACTCTCAAGGATCTTA
CCGCTGTTGAGATCCAGTTCGATGTAACCCACTCGTGCACCCAACTGATCTTCAGCATCTTTTACTTTCA
CCAGCGTTTCTGGGTGAGCAAAAACAGGAAGGCAAAATGCCGCAAAAAAGGGAATAAGGGCGACACGGAA
ATGTTGAATACTCATACTCTTCCTTTTTCAATATTATTGAAGCATTTATCAGGGTTATTGTCTCATGAGC
GGATACATATTTGAATGTATTTAGAAAAATAAACAAATAGGGGTTCCGCGCACATTTCCCCGAAAAGTGC
CACCTGCATAATGAAAGACCCCACCTGTAGGTTTGGCAAGCTAGCTTAAGTAACGCCATTTTGCAAGGCA
TGGAAAAATACATAACTGAGAATAGAAAAGTTCAGATCAAGGTCAGGAACAGATGGAACAGCTGAATATG
GGCCAAACAGGATATCTGTGGTAAGCAGTTCCTGCCCCGGCTCAGGGCCAAGAACAGATGGAACAGCTGA
ATATGGGCCAAACAGGATATCTGTGGTAAGCAGTTCCTGCCCCGGCTCAGGGCCAAGAACAGATGGTCCC
CAGATGCGGTCCAGCCCTCAGCAGTTTCTAGAGAACCATCAGATGTTTCCAGGGTGCCCCAAGGACCTGA
AATGACCCTGTGCCTTATTTGAACTAACCAATCAGTTCGCTTCTCGCTTCTGTTCGCGCGCTTCTGCTCC
CCGAGCTCAATAAAAGAGCCCACAACCCCTCACTCGGCGCGCCAGTCCTCCGATTGACTGAGTCGCCCGG
GTACCCGTGTATCCAATAAACCCTCTTGCAGTTGCATCCGACTTGTGGTCTCGCTGTTCCTTGGGAGGGT
CTCCTCTGAGTGATTGACTACCCGTCAGCGGGGGTCTTTCATTTGGGGGCTCGTCCGGGATCGGGAGACC
CCTGCCCAGGGACCACCGACCCACCACCGGGAGGTAAGCTGGCCAGCAACTTATCTGTGTCTGTCCGATT
GTCTAGTGTCTATGACTGATTTTATGCGCCTGCGTCGGTACTAGTTAGCTAACTAGCTCTGTATCTGGCG
GACCCGTGGTGGAACTGACGAGTTCGGAACACCCGGCCGCAACCCTGGGAGACGTCCCAGGGACTTCGGG
GGCCGTTTTTGTGGCCCGACCTGAGTCCAAAAATCCCGATCGTTTTGGACTCTTTGGTGCACCCCCCTAA
TAGGAGGGATATGTGGTTCTGGTAGGAGACGAGAACCTAAAACAGTTCCCGCCTCCGTCTGAATTTTTGC
TTTCGGTTTGGGACCGAAGCCGCGCCGCGCGTCTTGTCTGCTGCAGCATCGTTCTGTGTTGTCTCTGTCT
GACTGTGTTTCTGTATTTGTCTGAAAATTAGGGCCAGACTGTTACCACTCCCTTAAGTTTGACCTTAGGT
CACTGGAAAGATGTCGAGCGGATCGCTCACAACCAGTCGGTAGATGTCAAGAAGAGACGTTGGGTTACCT
TCTGCTCTGCAGAATGGCCAACCTTTAACGTCGGATGGCCGCGAGACGGCACCTTTAACCGAGACCTCAT
CACCCAGGTTAAGATCAAGGTCTTTTCACCTGGCCCGCATGGACACCCAGACCAGGTCCCCTACATCGTG
ACCTGGGAAGCCTTGGCTTTTGACCCCCCTCCCTGGGTCAAGCCCTTTGTACACCCTAAGCCTCCGCCTC
CTCTTCCTCCATCCGCCCCGTCTCTCCCCCTTGAACCTCCTCGTTCGACCCCGCCTCGATCCTCCCTTTA
TCCAGCCCTCACTCCTTCTCTAGGCGCCCCCATATGGCCATATGAGATCTTATATGGGGCACCCCCGCCC
CTTGTAAACTTCCCTGACCCTGACATGACAAGAGTTACTAACAGCCCCTCTCTCCAAGCTCACTTACAGG
CTCTCTACTTAGTCCAGCACGAAGTCTGGAGACCTCTGGCGGCAGCCTACCAAGAACAACTGGACCGACC
GGTGGTACCTCACCCTTACCGAG
Features (pLannotate 1.2.2; 18 found; start..end, strand, type, name):
    198..216     -  misc_feature   MCS (fragment): pBluescript multiple cloning site
    222..246     +  protein_bind   attB1: mutant version of attB; recombination site for the Gateway® BP reaction BP Clonase™
    295..1341    +  CDS            ISL1: ISL1_HUMAN - Experimental evidence at protein level: Swiss-Prot protein existence level 1. DNA-binding transcriptional activator. Recognizes and binds to the consensus octamer binding site 5'-ATAATTAA-3' in promoter of target genes. Plays a fundamental role in the gene regulatory network essential for retinal ganglion cell (RGC) differentiation. Cooperates with the transcription factor POU4F2 to achieve maximal levels of expression of RGC target genes and RGC fate specification in the developing retina. Involved in the specification of motor neurons in cooperation with LHX3 and LDB1. Binds to
   1408..2607    +  CDS            Lhx3: LHX3_MOUSE - Also known as Lim-3, Lim3, Plim. Experimental evidence at protein level: Swiss-Prot protein existence level 1. Required for the establishment of the specialized cells of the pituitary gland and the nervous system (By similarity). Involved in the development of interneurons and motor neurons in cooperation with LDB1 and ISL1. Acts as a transcriptional activator. Binds to and activates the promoter of the alpha-glycoprotein gene, and synergistically enhances transcription from the prolactin promoter in cooperation with Pou1f1/Pit-1. From Mus musculus (Mouse).
   2671..3459    +  CDS            Neurog2: NGN2_MOUSE - Also known as Ath4a, Atoh4, Ngn2. Experimental evidence at protein level: Swiss-Prot protein existence level 1. Transcriptional regulator. Involved in neuronal differentiation. Activates transcription by binding to the E box (5'- CANNTG-3'). From Mus musculus (Mouse).
   3614..3638    -  protein_bind   attB2: mutant version of attB; recombination site for the Gateway® BP reaction BP Clonase™
   3655..4243    +  misc_feature   WPRE: woodchuck hepatitis virus posttranscriptional regulatory element
   4301..4422    +  LTR            3' LTR (ΔU3) (fragment): self-inactivating 3' long terminal repeat (LTR) from Moloney murine leukemia virus
   4423..4892    +  LTR            LTR: long terminal repeat from Moloney murine leukemia virus
   4958..5010    -  CDS            lacI (fragment): lac repressor; lacI; The lac repressor binds to the lac operator to inhibit transcription in E. coli. This inhibition can be relieved by adding lactose or isopropyl-β-D-thiogalactopyranoside (IPTG).
   5193..5781    -  rep_origin     ori: high-copy-number ColE1/pMB1/pBR322/pUC origin of replication
   5945..6805    -  CDS            AmpR: β-lactamase; bla; confers resistance to ampicillin, carbenicillin, and related antibiotics
   6806..6910    -  promoter       AmpR promoter: bla
   6940..7533    +  LTR            LTR: long terminal repeat from Moloney murine leukemia virus
   7596..7795    +  misc_feature   MMLV Ψ: packaging signal of Moloney murine leukemia virus (MMLV)
   7847..7935    +  misc_feature   MESV Ψ (fragment): packaging signal of murine embryonic stem cell virus
   8012..8428    +  CDS            gag (truncated): truncated Moloney murine leukemia virus (MMLV) gag gene lacking the start codon
   8438..179     +  misc_feature   pol region (across the origin): Moloney murine leukemia virus (MMLV) pol region containing the splice acceptor site
