[The description below was written by a language model from this plasmid's Addgene catalogue record and pLannotate feature annotations shown in this document.]
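Description:
pMXs-ILN (with mNgn2x3HA) is a Moloney murine leukemia virus-based retroviral expression plasmid built on the Gateway-adapted pMXs-gw backbone. It is intended for production of gammaretroviral particles that deliver a three-factor motor neuron reprogramming cassette to mammalian cells. In bacteria it is maintained through a high-copy ColE1/pUC-type origin and selected with ampicillin via the β-lactamase gene and its native promoter.

The viral region begins with a 5' MMLV LTR, followed by the Ψ packaging signal, a truncated gag lacking its start codon, and a pol fragment carrying the splice acceptor. Together these allow the genomic RNA to be packaged when gag, pol and env are supplied in trans. No separate internal promoter is annotated, so expression of the insert is presumably driven from the 5' LTR, as is usual for pMXs vectors.

The insert lies between attB1 and attB2 sites left by Gateway recombination. It is a single polycistronic open reading frame, Isl1-P2A-mLhx3-T2A-mNgn2x3HA. The 2A peptides cause ribosomal skipping, so the three transcription factors are produced as separate proteins from one transcript, and Neurog2 carries a C-terminal triple HA tag for detection. The catalogue lists the insert as mouse, although the automated annotation matched the Isl1 coding region to the human ISL1 protein entry; the 2A and HA elements themselves are not annotated in the feature table.

A WPRE downstream of the insert enhances transcript stability and expression, and it is followed by the 3' LTR. Part of that LTR was called as a ΔU3 fragment directly adjoining a further MMLV LTR annotation. The construct is used for direct conversion of cells into motor neurons with a compact single-vector factor cassette.
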