Addgene plasmid #233196: pMXs-ILN (with mNgn2x3HA)
Purpose: Retroviral expression of Isl1, Lhx3, and Ngn2x3HA for motor neuron reprogramming
Depositing lab: Kate Galloway. Depositing organization: Massachusetts Institute of Technology. Publication: Compact transcription factor cassettes generate functional, engraftable motor neurons by direct conversion. Wang NB, Adewumi HO, Lende-Dorn BA, Beitz AM, O'Shea TM, Galloway KE. Cell Syst. 2025 Mar 10:101206. doi: 10.1016/j.cels.2025.101206. PubMed 40086435.
Backbone
  Vector backbone: pMXs-gw
  Vector type: Mammalian Expression, Retroviral
Growth in bacteria
  Bacterial resistance: Ampicillin, 100 μg/mL
  Growth temperature: 30°C
  Growth strain: NEB Stable
  Copy number: High Copy
Gene/Insert
  Gene/Insert name: Isl1-P2A-mLhx3-T2A-mNgn2x3HA
  Species: M. musculus (mouse)
  Entrez Gene: Neurog2 (a.k.a. Atoh4, Math4A, bHLHa8, ngn-2, ngn2); Isl1; Lhx3 (a.k.a. Lim3, P-LIM, mLIM3, mLim-3)
  Tag / fusion protein: x3HA (C terminal on insert)
  Cloning method: Gateway Cloning
Terms and licenses: Academic/Nonprofit Terms; Industry Terms: Not Available to Industry
How to cite: pMXs-ILN (with mNgn2x3HA) was a gift from Kate Galloway (Addgene plasmid # 233196 ; http://n2t.net/addgene:233196 ; RRID:Addgene_233196)
