>Addgene plasmid #233196 | pMXs-ILN (with mNgn2x3HA) | depositor partial sequence | sequence record 458780 | Isl1
ATGGGAGACATGGGCGATCCACCAAAAAAAAAACGTCTGATTTCCCTGTGTGTTGGTTGCGGCAATCAAA
TTCACGACCAGTATATTCTGAGGGTTTCTCCGGATTTGGAGTGGCATGCAGCATGTTTGAAATGTGCGGA
GTGTAATCAGTATTTGGACGAAAGCTGTACGTGCTTTGTTAGGGATGGGAAAACCTACTGTAAAAGAGAT
TATATCAGGTTGTACGGGATCAAATGCGCCAAGTGCAGCATAGGCTTCAGCAAGAACGACTTCGTGATGC
GCGCCCGCTCTAAGGTGTACCACATCGAGTGTTTCCGCTGTGTAGCCTGCAGCCGACAGCTCATCCCGGG
AGACGAATTCGCCCTGCGGGAGGATGGGCTTTTCTGCCGTGCAGACCACGATGTGGTGGAGAGAGCCAGC
CTGGGAGCTGGAGATCCTCTCAGTCCCTTGCATCCAGCGCGGCCTCTGCAAATGGCAGCCGAACCCATCT
CGGCTAGGCAGCCAGCTCTGCGGCCGCACGTCCACAAGCAGCCGGAGAAGACCACCCGAGTGCGGACTGT
GCTCAACGAGAAGCAGCTGCACACCTTGCGGACCTGCTATGCCGCCAACCCTCGGCCAGATGCGCTCATG
AAGGAGCAACTAGTGGAGATGACGGGCCTCAGTCCCAGAGTCATCCGAGTGTGGTTTCAAAACAAGCGGT
GCAAGGACAAGAAACGCAGCATCATGATGAAGCAGCTCCAGCAGCAGCAACCCAACGACAAAACTAATAT
CCAGGGGATGACAGGAACTCCCATGGTGGCTGCTAGTCCGGAGAGACATGATGGTGGTTTACAGGCTAAC
CCAGTAGAGGTGCAAAGTTACCAGCCGCCCTGGAAAGTACTGAGTGACTTCGCCTTGCAAAGCGACATAG
ATCAGCCTGCTTTTCAGCAACTGGTCAATTTTTCAGAAGGAGGACCAGGCTCTAATTCTACTGGCAGTGA
AGTAGCATCGATGTCCTCGCAGCTCCCAGATACACCCAACAGCATGGTAGCCAGTCCTATTGAGGCA
