>Addgene plasmid #233196 | pMXs-ILN (with mNgn2x3HA) | depositor partial sequence | sequence record 458781 | mLhx3
ATGCTGCTAGAAGCAGAACTCGATTGCCACCGAGAGAGGCCCGGTGCCCCTGGAGCTTCTGCCCTCTGTA
CCTTCAGCAGGACTCCAGAGATCCCGATGTGTGCAGGCTGTGACCAGCACATCTTGGACCGTTTCATCCT
TAAGGCTCTGGACCGACATTGGCACAGCAAGTGTCTCAAGTGCAGTGACTGCCACGTCCCTCTGGCTGAG
CGCTGCTTCAGCCGCGGGGAGAGCGTCTACTGCAAAGACGACTTCTTTAAGCGCTTCGGGACCAAGTGCG
CCGCATGCCAGCTGGGCATCCCGCCCACGCAGGTGGTGCGCCGCGCCCAGGACTTCGTGTACCACCTGCA
TTGCTTCGCCTGCGTGGTCTGCAAGCGGCAGCTGGCCACGGGCGACGAGTTCTACCTCATGGAAGACAGC
CGGCTGGTGTGCAAGGCGGACTACGAAACAGCCAAGCAGCGAGAAGCCGAGGCCACAGCCAAGCGGCCGC
GCACCACCATCACCGCCAAGCAGCTGGAGACGCTGAAGAGCGCCTACAACACTTCGCCCAAGCCGGCGCG
CCACGTGCGCGAGCAGCTCTCCTCCGAGACTGGCCTGGACATGCGAGTGGTGCAGGTGTGGTTCCAGAAT
CGCCGGGCTAAGGAAAAGAGACTGAAGAAAGACGCTGGCCGGCAGCGCTGGGGACAGTATTTCCGCAATA
TGAAGCGCTCCCGCGGCAGTTCCAAGTCCGACAAGGACAGCATCCAGGAGGGACAAGACAGCGACGCCGA
AGTCTCCTTCACTGATGAGCCGTCCATGGCTGACATGGGGCCTGCTAATGGCCTGTACAGCAGCCTGGGA
GAGCCTGCCCCTGCGTTGGGCCGGCCCGTAGGAGGCCTGGGCAGCTTTACCCTGGATCACGGAGGCTTGA
CGGGTCCAGAGCAGTACCGAGAGCTACGCCCAGGCAGCCCCTATGGCATCCCCCCATCTCCTGCAGCCCC
CCAGAGCCTTCCTGGCCCCCAGCCTCTCCTCTCCAGCCTGGTATACCCAGACACCAACTTGAGCCTTGTC
CCTTCAGGGCCCCCAGGTGGACCCCCACCCATGAGGGTGCTGGCTGGAAATGGGCCCAGCTCCGACCTGT
CCACAGAGAGCAGTTCTGGCTACCCAGACTTTCCTGCTAGCCCTGCTTCCTGGCTGGATGAAGTAGACCA
TGCTCAGTTC
